>Addgene plasmid #160846 | PXWS80LBS320tetO | addgene full sequence | sequence record 317063 | Addgene NGS Result
GGCTTCCTCGCTCACTGACTCGCTGCGCTCGGTCGTTCGGCTGCGGCGAGCGGTATCAGCTCACTCAAAG
GCGGTAATCTCGAGTCCCGTCAAGTCAGCGTAATGCTCTGCCAGTGTTACAACCAATTAACCAATTCTGA
TTAGAAAAACTCATCGAGCATCAAATGAAACTGCAATTTATTCATATCAGGATTATCGATACCATATTTT
TGAAAAAGCCGTTTCTGTAATGAAGGAGAAAACTCACCGAGGCAGTTCCATAGGATGGCAAGATCCTGGT
ATCGGTCTGCGATTCCGACTCGTCCAACATCAATACAACCTATTAATTTCCCCTCGTCAAAAATAAGGTT
ATCAAGTGAGAAATCACCATGAGTGACGACTGAATCCGGTGAGAATGGCAAAAGCTTATGCATTTCTTTC
CAGACTTGTTCAACAGGCCAGCCATTACGCTCGTCATCAAAATCACTCGCATCAACCAAACCGTTATTCA
TTCGTGATTGCGCCTGAGCGAGACGAAATACGCGATCGCTGTTAAAAGGACAATTACAAACAGGAATCGA
ATGCAACCGGCGCAGGAACACTGCCAGCGCATCAACAATATTTTCACCTGAATCAGGATATTCTTCTAAT
ACCTGGAATGCTGTTTTCCCGGGGATCGCAGTGGTGAGTAACCATGCATCATCAGGAGTACGGATAAAAT
GCTTGATGGTCGGAAGAGGCATAAATTCCGTCAGCCAGTTTAGTCTGACCATCTCATCTGTAACATCATT
GGCAACGCTACCTTTGCCATGTTTCAGAAACAACTCTGGCGCATCGGGCTTCCCATACAATCGATAGATT
GTCGCACCTGATTGCCCGACATTATCGCGAGCCCATTTATACCCATATAAATCAGCATCCATGTTGGAAT
TTAATCGCGGCCTGGAGCAAGACGTTTCCCGTTGAATATGGCTCATAACACCCCTTGTATTACTGTTTAT
GTAAGCAGACAGTTTTATTGTTCATGATGATATATTTTTATCTTGTGCAATGTAACATCAGAGATTTTGA
GACACAACGTGGCTTTGTTGAATAAATCGAACTTTTGCTGAGTTGAAGGATCAGATCACGCATCTTCCCG
ACAACGCAGACCGTTCCGTGGCAAAGCAAAAGTTCAAAATCACCAACTGGTCCACCTACAACAAAGCTCT
CATCAACCGTGGCTCCCTCACTTTCTGGCTGGATGATGGGGCGATTCAGGCCTGGTATGAGTCAGCAACA
CCTTCTTCACGAGGCAGACCTCAGCGCTAGCGGAGTGTATACTGGCTTACTATGTTGGCACTGATGAGGG
TGTCAGTGAAGTGCTTCATGTGGCAGGAGAAAAAAGGCTGCACCGGTGCGTCAGCAGAATATGTGATACA
GGATATATTCCGCTTCCTCGCTCACTGACTCGCTACGCTCGGTCGTTCGACTGCGGCGAGCGGAAATGGC
TTACGAACGGGGCGGAGATTTCCTGGAAGATGCCAGGAAGATACTTAACAGGGAAGTGAGAGGGCCGCGG
CAAAGCCGTTTTTCCATAGGCTCCGCCCCCTGACAAGCATCACGAAATCTGACGCTCAAATCAGTGGTGG
CGAAACCCGACAGGACTATAAAGATACCAGGCGTTTCCCCCTGGCGGCTCCCTCGTGCGCTCTCCTGTTC
CTGCCTTTCGGTTTACCGGTGTCATTCCGCTGTTATGGCCGCGTTTGTCTCATTCCACGCCTGACACTCA
GTTCCGGGTAGGCAGTTCGCTCCAAGCTGGACTGTATGCACGAACCCCCCGTTCAGTCCGACCGCTGCGC
CTTATCCGGTAACTATCGTCTTGAGTCCAACCCGGAAAGACATGCAAAAGCACCACTGGCAGCAGCCACT
GGTAATTGATTTAGAGGAGTTAGTCTTGAAGTCATGCGCCGGTTAAGGCTAAACTGAAAGGACAAGTTTT
GGTGACTGCGCTCCTCCAAGCCAGTTACCTCGGTTCAAAGAGTTGGTAGCTCAGAGAACCTTCAAAAAAC
CGCCCTGCAAGGCGGTTTTTTCGTTTTCAGAGCAAGAGATTACGCGCAGACCAAAACGATCTCAAGAAGA
TCATCTTATTAAGGGGTCTGACGCTCAGTGGAACGAAAACTCACGTTAAGGGATTTTGGTCATGAGATTA
TCAAAAAGGATCTTCACCTAGATCCTTTTAAATTAAAAATGAAGTTTTAAATCAATCTAAAGTATATATG
AGTAAACTTGGTCTGACAGTTACCAATGCTTAATCAGTGAGGCACCTATCTCAGCGATCTGTCTATTTCG
TTCATCCATAGTTGCCTGACTCCCCGTCGTGTAGATAACTACGATACGGGAGGGCTTACCATCTGGCCCC
AGTGCTGCAATGATACCGCGAGACCCACGCTCACCGGCTCCAGATTTATCAGCAATAAACCAGCCAGCCG
GAAGGGCCGAGCGCAGAAGTGGTCCTGCAACTTTATCCGCCTCCATCCAGTCTATTCCATGGTGCCACCT
GACGTCTAAGAAACCATTATTATCATGACATTAACCTATAAAAATAGGCGTATCACGAGGCAGAATTTCA
GATAAAAAAAATCCTTAGCTTTCGCTAAGGATGATTTCTGGAATTCGCGGCCGCTTCTAGAGGCTCATAC
TGCGTAAGAGTCTTTAACATAAGCACCTGTAGGATCGTACAGGTTTACGCTAGGCTCCTTTGTCAAAAGT
GATCGCTAACATAAGCACCTGTAGGATCGTACAGGTTTACGCCTTCACGGGATAATGTGTTCTACAACAT
AAGCACCTGTAGGATCGTACAGGTTTACGCGCTTAAGTCAATCCAATGCGTTCAGGTGCAACATAAGCAC
CTGTAGGATCGTACAGGTTTACGCAACTCCGTCATCGTGGATGTCAATATTGGCAACATAAGCACCTGTA
GGATCGTACAGGTTTACGCTTGATTTCACCGCTGGCGTCAATGAGTGCTCATACTGCGTAAGAGTCTTTA
ACATAAGCACCTGTAGGATCGTACAGGTTTACGCTAGGCTCCTTTGTCAAAAGTGATCGCTAACATAAGC
ACCTGTAGGATCGTACAGGTTTACGCCTTCACGGGATAATGTGTTCTACAACATAAGCACCTGTAGGATC
GTACAGGTTTACGCGCTTAAGTCAATCCAATGCGTTCAGGTGCAACATAAGCACCTGTAGGATCGTACAG
GTTTACGCAACTCCGTCATCGTGGATGTCAATATTGGCAACATAAGCACCTGTAGGATCGTACAGGTTTA
CGCTTGATTTCACCGCTGGCGTCAATTTCCGCTCATACTGCGTAAGAGTCTTTAACATAAGCACCTGTAG
GATCGTACAGGTTTACGCTAGGCTCCTTTGTCAAAAGTGATCGCTAACATAAGCACCTGTAGGATCGTAC
AGGTTTACGCCTTCACGGGATAATGTGTTCTACAACATAAGCACCTGTAGGATCGTACAGGTTTACGCGC
TTAAGTCAATCCAATGCGTTCAGGTGCAACATAAGCACCTGTAGGATCGTACAGGTTTACGCAACTCCGT
CATCGTGGATGTCAATATTGGCAACATAAGCACCTGTAGGATCGTACAGGTTTACGCTTGATTTCACCGC
TGGCGTCAATGACTGCTCATACTGCGTAAGAGTCTTTAACATAAGCACCTGTAGGATCGTACAGGTTTAC
GCTAGGCTCCTTTGTCAAAAGTGATCGCTAACATAAGCACCTGTAGGATCGTACAGGTTTACGCCTTCAC
GGGATAATGTGTTCTACAACATAAGCACCTGTAGGATCGTACAGGTTTACGCGCTTAAGTCAATCCAATG
CGTTCAGGTGCAACATAAGCACCTGTAGGATCGTACAGGTTTACGCAACTCCGTCATCGTGGATGTCAAT
ATTGGCAACATAAGCACCTGTAGGATCGTACAGGTTTACGCTTGATTTCACCGCTGGCGTCAATTACTAG
AGGCTCATACTGCGTAAGAGTCTTTAACATAAGCACCTGTAGGATCGTACAGGTTTACGCTAGGCTCCTT
TGTCAAAAGTGATCGCTAACATAAGCACCTGTAGGATCGTACAGGTTTACGCCTTCACGGGATAATGTGT
TCTACAACATAAGCACCTGTAGGATCGTACAGGTTTACGCGCTTAAGTCAATCCAATGCGTTCAGGTGCA
ACATAAGCACCTGTAGGATCGTACAGGTTTACGCAACTCCGTCATCGTGGATGTCAATATTGGCAACATA
AGCACCTGTAGGATCGTACAGGTTTACGCTTGATTTCACCGCTGGCGTCAATGAGTGCTCATACTGCGTA
AGAGTCTTTAACATAAGCACCTGTAGGATCGTACAGGTTTACGCTAGGCTCCTTTGTCAAAAGTGATCGC
TAACATAAGCACCTGTAGGATCGTACAGGTTTACGCCTTCACGGGATAATGTGTTCTACAACATAAGCAC
CTGTAGGATCGTACAGGTTTACGCGCTTAAGTCAATCCAATGCGTTCAGGTGCAACATAAGCACCTGTAG
GATCGTACAGGTTTACGCAACTCCGTCATCGTGGATGTCAATATTGGCAACATAAGCACCTGTAGGATCG
TACAGGTTTACGCTTGATTTCACCGCTGGCGTCAATTTCCGCTCATACTGCGTAAGAGTCTTTAACATAA
GCACCTGTAGGATCGTACAGGTTTACGCTAGGCTCCTTTGTCAAAAGTGATCGCTAACATAAGCACCTGT
AGGATCGTACAGGTTTACGCCTTCACGGGATAATGTGTTCTACAACATAAGCACCTGTAGGATCGTACAG
GTTTACGCGCTTAAGTCAATCCAATGCGTTCAGGTGCAACATAAGCACCTGTAGGATCGTACAGGTTTAC
GCAACTCCGTCATCGTGGATGTCAATATTGGCAACATAAGCACCTGTAGGATCGTACAGGTTTACGCTTG
ATTTCACCGCTGGCGTCAATGACTGCTCATACTGCGTAAGAGTCTTTAACATAAGCACCTGTAGGATCGT
ACAGGTTTACGCTAGGCTCCTTTGTCAAAAGTGATCGCTAACATAAGCACCTGTAGGATCGTACAGGTTT
ACGCCTTCACGGGATAATGTGTTCTACAACATAAGCACCTGTAGGATCGTACAGGTTTACGCGCTTAAGT
CAATCCAATGCGTTCAGGTGCAACATAAGCACCTGTAGGATCGTACAGGTTTACGCAACTCCGTCATCGT
GGATGTCAATATTGGCAACATAAGCACCTGTAGGATCGTACAGGTTTACGCTTGATTTCACCGCTGGCGT
CAATTACTAGAGGCTCATACTGCGTAAGAGTCTTTAACATAAGCACCTGTAGGATCGTACAGGTTTACGC
TAGGCTCCTTTGTCAAAAGTGATCGCTAACATAAGCACCTGTAGGATCGTACAGGTTTACGCCTTCACGG
GATAATGTGTTCTACAACATAAGCACCTGTAGGATCGTACAGGTTTACGCGCTTAAGTCAATCCAATGCG
TTCAGGTGCAACATAAGCACCTGTAGGATCGTACAGGTTTACGCAACTCCGTCATCGTGGATGTCAATAT
TGGCAACATAAGCACCTGTAGGATCGTACAGGTTTACGCTTGATTTCACCGCTGGCGTCAATGAGTGCTC
ATACTGCGTAAGAGTCTTTAACATAAGCACCTGTAGGATCGTACAGGTTTACGCTAGGCTCCTTTGTCAA
AAGTGATCGCTAACATAAGCACCTGTAGGATCGTACAGGTTTACGCCTTCACGGGATAATGTGTTCTACA
ACATAAGCACCTGTAGGATCGTACAGGTTTACGCGCTTAAGTCAATCCAATGCGTTCAGGTGCAACATAA
GCACCTGTAGGATCGTACAGGTTTACGCAACTCCGTCATCGTGGATGTCAATATTGGCAACATAAGCACC
TGTAGGATCGTACAGGTTTACGCTTGATTTCACCGCTGGCGTCAATTTCCGCTCATACTGCGTAAGAGTC
TTTAACATAAGCACCTGTAGGATCGTACAGGTTTACGCTAGGCTCCTTTGTCAAAAGTGATCGCTAACAT
AAGCACCTGTAGGATCGTACAGGTTTACGCCTTCACGGGATAATGTGTTCTACAACATAAGCACCTGTAG
GATCGTACAGGTTTACGCGCTTAAGTCAATCCAATGCGTTCAGGTGCAACATAAGCACCTGTAGGATCGT
ACAGGTTTACGCAACTCCGTCATCGTGGATGTCAATATTGGCAACATAAGCACCTGTAGGATCGTACAGG
TTTACGCTTGATTTCACCGCTGGCGTCAATGACTGCTCATACTGCGTAAGAGTCTTTAACATAAGCACCT
GTAGGATCGTACAGGTTTACGCTAGGCTCCTTTGTCAAAAGTGATCGCTAACATAAGCACCTGTAGGATC
GTACAGGTTTACGCCTTCACGGGATAATGTGTTCTACAACATAAGCACCTGTAGGATCGTACAGGTTTAC
GCGCTTAAGTCAATCCAATGCGTTCAGGTGCAACATAAGCACCTGTAGGATCGTACAGGTTTACGCAACT
CCGTCATCGTGGATGTCAATATTGGCAACATAAGCACCTGTAGGATCGTACAGGTTTACGCTTGATTTCA
CCGCTGGCGTCAATTACTAGAGGCTCATACTGCGTAAGAGTCTTTAACATAAGCACCTGTAGGATCGTAC
AGGTTTACGCTAGGCTCCTTTGTCAAAAGTGATCGCTAACATAAGCACCTGTAGGATCGTACAGGTTTAC
GCCTTCACGGGATAATGTGTTCTACAACATAAGCACCTGTAGGATCGTACAGGTTTACGCGCTTAAGTCA
ATCCAATGCGTTCAGGTGCAACATAAGCACCTGTAGGATCGTACAGGTTTACGCAACTCCGTCATCGTGG
ATGTCAATATTGGCAACATAAGCACCTGTAGGATCGTACAGGTTTACGCTTGATTTCACCGCTGGCGTCA
ATGAGTGCTCATACTGCGTAAGAGTCTTTAACATAAGCACCTGTAGGATCGTACAGGTTTACGCTAGGCT
CCTTTGTCAAAAGTGATCGCTAACATAAGCACCTGTAGGATCGTACAGGTTTACGCCTTCACGGGATAAT
GTGTTCTACAACATAAGCACCTGTAGGATCGTACAGGTTTACGCGCTTAAGTCAATCCAATGCGTTCAGG
TGCAACATAAGCACCTGTAGGATCGTACAGGTTTACGCAACTCCGTCATCGTGGATGTCAATATTGGCAA
CATAAGCACCTGTAGGATCGTACAGGTTTACGCTTGATTTCACCGCTGGCGTCAATTTCCGCTCATACTG
CGTAAGAGTCTTTAACATAAGCACCTGTAGGATCGTACAGGTTTACGCTAGGCTCCTTTGTCAAAAGTGA
TCGCTAACATAAGCACCTGTAGGATCGTACAGGTTTACGCCTTCACGGGATAATGTGTTCTACAACATAA
GCACCTGTAGGATCGTACAGGTTTACGCGCTTAAGTCAATCCAATGCGTTCAGGTGCAACATAAGCACCT
GTAGGATCGTACAGGTTTACGCAACTCCGTCATCGTGGATGTCAATATTGGCAACATAAGCACCTGTAGG
ATCGTACAGGTTTACGCTTGATTTCACCGCTGGCGTCAATGACTGCTCATACTGCGTAAGAGTCTTTAAC
ATAAGCACCTGTAGGATCGTACAGGTTTACGCTAGGCTCCTTTGTCAAAAGTGATCGCTAACATAAGCAC
CTGTAGGATCGTACAGGTTTACGCCTTCACGGGATAATGTGTTCTACAACATAAGCACCTGTAGGATCGT
ACAGGTTTACGCGCTTAAGTCAATCCAATGCGTTCAGGTGCAACATAAGCACCTGTAGGATCGTACAGGT
TTACGCAACTCCGTCATCGTGGATGTCAATATTGGCAACATAAGCACCTGTAGGATCGTACAGGTTTACG
CTTGATTTCACCGCTGGCGTCAATTACTAGAGATCGATTTTAGAGCTGCCTCCCTATCAGTGATAGAGAT
TGCTACAACTGCAAGGTAGTCCCGGTATCCCTATCAGTGATAGAGACTGATAGCTACGAGTCTGAGATCC
TACTTGTCCCTATCAGTGATAGAGACAGTACCGAGTTTTCCCTATCAGTGATAGAGAGCTCATACTGCGA
CAGAGTCTTTTCCCTATCAGTGATAGAGATAGGCTCCTTTGTCAAAAGTGATCGCTTCCCTATCAGTGAT
AGAGACTTCACGGGATAATGTGTTCTACTCCCTATCAGTGATAGAGAGCTTAAGTCAATCCAATGCGTTC
AGGTGCTCCCTATCAGTGATAGAGAAACTCCGTCATCGTGGATGTCAATACTGACTCCCTATCAGTGATA
GAGATTGATTTCACCGCTGGCGTCAATTCCCTATCAGTGATAGAGACTTAGGTGTCCCTAGAATTACTAG
AGATCGATTTTAGAGCTGCCTCCCTATCAGTGATAGAGATTGCTACAACTGCAAGGTAGTCCCGGTATCC
CTATCAGTGATAGAGACTGATAGCTACGAGTCTGAGATCCTACTTGTCCCTATCAGTGATAGAGACAGTA
CCGAGTTTTCCCTATCAGTGATAGAGAGCTCATACTGCGACAGAGTCTTTTCCCTATCAGTGATAGAGAT
AGGCTCCTTTGTCAAAAGTGATCGCTTCCCTATCAGTGATAGAGACTTCACGGGATAATGTGTTCTACTC
CCTATCAGTGATAGAGAGCTTAAGTCAATCCAATGCGTTCAGGTGCTCCCTATCAGTGATAGAGAAACTC
CGTCATCGTGGATGTCAATACTGACTCCCTATCAGTGATAGAGATTGATTTCACCGCTGGCGTCAATTCC
CTATCAGTGATAGAGACTTAGGTGTCCCTAGAATTACTAGAGATCGATTTTAGAGCTGCCTCCCTATCAG
TGATAGAGATTGCTACAACTGCAAGGTAGTCCCGGTATCCCTATCAGTGATAGAGACTGATAGCTACGAG
TCTGAGATCCTACTTGTCCCTATCAGTGATAGAGACAGTACCGAGTTTTCCCTATCAGTGATAGAGAGCT
CATACTGCGACAGAGTCTTTTCCCTATCAGTGATAGAGATAGGCTCCTTTGTCAAAAGTGATCGCTTCCC
TATCAGTGATAGAGACTTCACGGGATAATGTGTTCTACTCCCTATCAGTGATAGAGAGCTTAAGTCAATC
CAATGCGTTCAGGTGCTCCCTATCAGTGATAGAGAAACTCCGTCATCGTGGATGTCAATACTGACTCCCT
ATCAGTGATAGAGATTGATTTCACCGCTGGCGTCAATTCCCTATCAGTGATAGAGACTTAGGTGTCCCTA
GAATTACTAGAGATCGATTTTAGAGCTGCCTCCCTATCAGTGATAGAGATTGCTACAACTGCAAGGTAGT
CCCGGTATCCCTATCAGTGATAGAGACTGATAGCTACGAGTCTGAGATCCTACTTGTCCCTATCAGTGAT
AGAGACAGTACCGAGTTTTCCCTATCAGTGATAGAGAGCTCATACTGCGACAGAGTCTTTTCCCTATCAG
TGATAGAGATAGGCTCCTTTGTCAAAAGTGATCGCTTCCCTATCAGTGATAGAGACTTCACGGGATAATG
TGTTCTACTCCCTATCAGTGATAGAGAGCTTAAGTCAATCCAATGCGTTCAGGTGCTCCCTATCAGTGAT
AGAGAAACTCCGTCATCGTGGATGTCAATACTGACTCCCTATCAGTGATAGAGATTGATTTCACCGCTGG
CGTCAATTCCCTATCAGTGATAGAGACTTAGGTGTCCCTAGAATTACTAGAGATCGATTTTAGAGCTGCC
TCCCTATCAGTGATAGAGATTGCTACAACTGCAAGGTAGTCCCGGTATCCCTATCAGTGATAGAGACTGA
TAGCTACGAGTCTGAGATCCTACTTGTCCCTATCAGTGATAGAGACAGTACCGAGTTTTCCCTATCAGTG
ATAGAGAGCTCATACTGCGACAGAGTCTTTTCCCTATCAGTGATAGAGATAGGCTCCTTTGTCAAAAGTG
ATCGCTTCCCTATCAGTGATAGAGACTTCACGGGATAATGTGTTCTACTCCCTATCAGTGATAGAGAGCT
TAAGTCAATCCAATGCGTTCAGGTGCTCCCTATCAGTGATAGAGAAACTCCGTCATCGTGGATGTCAATA
CTGACTCCCTATCAGTGATAGAGATTGATTTCACCGCTGGCGTCAATTCCCTATCAGTGATAGAGACTTA
GGTGTCCCTAGAATTACTAGAGATCGATTTTAGAGCTGCCTCCCTATCAGTGATAGAGATTGCTACAACT
GCAAGGTAGTCCCGGTATCCCTATCAGTGATAGAGACTGATAGCTACGAGTCTGAGATCCTACTTGTCCC
TATCAGTGATAGAGACAGTACCGAGTTTTCCCTATCAGTGATAGAGAGCTCATACTGCGACAGAGTCTTT
TCCCTATCAGTGATAGAGATAGGCTCCTTTGTCAAAAGTGATCGCTTCCCTATCAGTGATAGAGACTTCA
CGGGATAATGTGTTCTACTCCCTATCAGTGATAGAGAGCTTAAGTCAATCCAATGCGTTCAGGTGCTCCC
TATCAGTGATAGAGAAACTCCGTCATCGTGGATGTCAATACTGACTCCCTATCAGTGATAGAGATTGATT
TCACCGCTGGCGTCAATTCCCTATCAGTGATAGAGACTTAGGTGTCCCTAGAATTACTAGAGATCGATTT
TAGAGCTGCCTCCCTATCAGTGATAGAGATTGCTACAACTGCAAGGTAGTCCCGGTATCCCTATCAGTGA
TAGAGACTGATAGCTACGAGTCTGAGATCCTACTTGTCCCTATCAGTGATAGAGACAGTACCGAGTTTTC
CCTATCAGTGATAGAGAGCTCATACTGCGACAGAGTCTTTTCCCTATCAGTGATAGAGATAGGCTCCTTT
GTCAAAAGTGATCGCTTCCCTATCAGTGATAGAGACTTCACGGGATAATGTGTTCTACTCCCTATCAGTG
ATAGAGAGCTTAAGTCAATCCAATGCGTTCAGGTGCTCCCTATCAGTGATAGAGAAACTCCGTCATCGTG
GATGTCAATACTGACTCCCTATCAGTGATAGAGATTGATTTCACCGCTGGCGTCAATTCCCTATCAGTGA
TAGAGACTTAGGTGTCCCTAGAATTACTAGAGATCGATTTTAGAGCTGCCTCCCTATCAGTGATAGAGAT
TGCTACAACTGCAAGGTAGTCCCGGTATCCCTATCAGTGATAGAGACTGATAGCTACGAGTCTGAGATCC
TACTTGTCCCTATCAGTGATAGAGACAGTACCGAGTTTTCCCTATCAGTGATAGAGAGCTCATACTGCGA
CAGAGTCTTTTCCCTATCAGTGATAGAGATAGGCTCCTTTGTCAAAAGTGATCGCTTCCCTATCAGTGAT
AGAGACTTCACGGGATAATGTGTTCTACTCCCTATCAGTGATAGAGAGCTTAAGTCAATCCAATGCGTTC
AGGTGCTCCCTATCAGTGATAGAGAAACTCCGTCATCGTGGATGTCAATACTGACTCCCTATCAGTGATA
GAGATTGATTTCACCGCTGGCGTCAATTCCCTATCAGTGATAGAGACTTAGGTGTCCCTAGAATTACTAG
AGATCGATTTTAGAGCTGCCTCCCTATCAGTGATAGAGATTGCTACAACTGCAAGGTAGTCCCGGTATCC
CTATCAGTGATAGAGACTGATAGCTACGAGTCTGAGATCCTACTTGTCCCTATCAGTGATAGAGACAGTA
CCGAGTTTTCCCTATCAGTGATAGAGAGCTCATACTGCGACAGAGTCTTTTCCCTATCAGTGATAGAGAT
AGGCTCCTTTGTCAAAAGTGATCGCTTCCCTATCAGTGATAGAGACTTCACGGGATAATGTGTTCTACTC
CCTATCAGTGATAGAGAGCTTAAGTCAATCCAATGCGTTCAGGTGCTCCCTATCAGTGATAGAGAAACTC
CGTCATCGTGGATGTCAATACTGACTCCCTATCAGTGATAGAGATTGATTTCACCGCTGGCGTCAATTCC
CTATCAGTGATAGAGACTTAGGTGTCCCTAGAATTACTAGAGATCGATTTTAGAGCTGCCTCCCTATCAG
TGATAGAGATTGCTACAACTGCAAGGTAGTCCCGGTATCCCTATCAGTGATAGAGACTGATAGCTACGAG
TCTGAGATCCTACTTGTCCCTATCAGTGATAGAGACAGTACCGAGTTTTCCCTATCAGTGATAGAGAGCT
CATACTGCGACAGAGTCTTTTCCCTATCAGTGATAGAGATAGGCTCCTTTGTCAAAAGTGATCGCTTCCC
TATCAGTGATAGAGACTTCACGGGATAATGTGTTCTACTCCCTATCAGTGATAGAGAGCTTAAGTCAATC
CAATGCGTTCAGGTGCTCCCTATCAGTGATAGAGAAACTCCGTCATCGTGGATGTCAATACTGACTCCCT
ATCAGTGATAGAGATTGATTTCACCGCTGGCGTCAATTCCCTATCAGTGATAGAGACTTAGGTGTCCCTA
GAATTACTAGAGATCGATTTTAGAGCTGCCTCCCTATCAGTGATAGAGATTGCTACAACTGCAAGGTAGT
CCCGGTATCCCTATCAGTGATAGAGACTGATAGCTACGAGTCTGAGATCCTACTTGTCCCTATCAGTGAT
AGAGACAGTACCGAGTTTTCCCTATCAGTGATAGAGAGCTCATACTGCGACAGAGTCTTTTCCCTATCAG
TGATAGAGATAGGCTCCTTTGTCAAAAGTGATCGCTTCCCTATCAGTGATAGAGACTTCACGGGATAATG
TGTTCTACTCCCTATCAGTGATAGAGAGCTTAAGTCAATCCAATGCGTTCAGGTGCTCCCTATCAGTGAT
AGAGAAACTCCGTCATCGTGGATGTCAATACTGACTCCCTATCAGTGATAGAGATTGATTTCACCGCTGG
CGTCAATTCCCTATCAGTGATAGAGACTTAGGTGTCCCTAGAATTACTAGAGATCGATTTTAGAGCTGCC
TCCCTATCAGTGATAGAGATTGCTACAACTGCAAGGTAGTCCCGGTATCCCTATCAGTGATAGAGACTGA
TAGCTACGAGTCTGAGATCCTACTTGTCCCTATCAGTGATAGAGACAGTACCGAGTTTTCCCTATCAGTG
ATAGAGAGCTCATACTGCGACAGAGTCTTTTCCCTATCAGTGATAGAGATAGGCTCCTTTGTCAAAAGTG
ATCGCTTCCCTATCAGTGATAGAGACTTCACGGGATAATGTGTTCTACTCCCTATCAGTGATAGAGAGCT
TAAGTCAATCCAATGCGTTCAGGTGCTCCCTATCAGTGATAGAGAAACTCCGTCATCGTGGATGTCAATA
CTGACTCCCTATCAGTGATAGAGATTGATTTCACCGCTGGCGTCAATTCCCTATCAGTGATAGAGACTTA
GGTGTCCCTAGAATTACTAGAGATCGATTTTAGAGCTGCCTCCCTATCAGTGATAGAGATTGCTACAACT
GCAAGGTAGTCCCGGTATCCCTATCAGTGATAGAGACTGATAGCTACGAGTCTGAGATCCTACTTGTCCC
TATCAGTGATAGAGACAGTACCGAGTTTTCCCTATCAGTGATAGAGAGCTCATACTGCGACAGAGTCTTT
TCCCTATCAGTGATAGAGATAGGCTCCTTTGTCAAAAGTGATCGCTTCCCTATCAGTGATAGAGACTTCA
CGGGATAATGTGTTCTACTCCCTATCAGTGATAGAGAGCTTAAGTCAATCCAATGCGTTCAGGTGCTCCC
TATCAGTGATAGAGAAACTCCGTCATCGTGGATGTCAATACTGACTCCCTATCAGTGATAGAGATTGATT
TCACCGCTGGCGTCAATTCCCTATCAGTGATAGAGACTTAGGTGTCCCTAGAATTACTAGAGATCGATTT
TAGAGCTGCCTCCCTATCAGTGATAGAGATTGCTACAACTGCAAGGTAGTCCCGGTATCCCTATCAGTGA
TAGAGACTGATAGCTACGAGTCTGAGATCCTACTTGTCCCTATCAGTGATAGAGACAGTACCGAGTTTTC
CCTATCAGTGATAGAGAGCTCATACTGCGACAGAGTCTTTTCCCTATCAGTGATAGAGATAGGCTCCTTT
GTCAAAAGTGATCGCTTCCCTATCAGTGATAGAGACTTCACGGGATAATGTGTTCTACTCCCTATCAGTG
ATAGAGAGCTTAAGTCAATCCAATGCGTTCAGGTGCTCCCTATCAGTGATAGAGAAACTCCGTCATCGTG
GATGTCAATACTGACTCCCTATCAGTGATAGAGATTGATTTCACCGCTGGCGTCAATTCCCTATCAGTGA
TAGAGACTTAGGTGTCCCTAGAATTACTAGAGATCGATTTTAGAGCTGCCTCCCTATCAGTGATAGAGAT
TGCTACAACTGCAAGGTAGTCCCGGTATCCCTATCAGTGATAGAGACTGATAGCTACGAGTCTGAGATCC
TACTTGTCCCTATCAGTGATAGAGACAGTACCGAGTTTTCCCTATCAGTGATAGAGAGCTCATACTGCGA
CAGAGTCTTTTCCCTATCAGTGATAGAGATAGGCTCCTTTGTCAAAAGTGATCGCTTCCCTATCAGTGAT
AGAGACTTCACGGGATAATGTGTTCTACTCCCTATCAGTGATAGAGAGCTTAAGTCAATCCAATGCGTTC
AGGTGCTCCCTATCAGTGATAGAGAAACTCCGTCATCGTGGATGTCAATACTGACTCCCTATCAGTGATA
GAGATTGATTTCACCGCTGGCGTCAATTCCCTATCAGTGATAGAGACTTAGGTGTCCCTAGAATTACTAG
AGATCGATTTTAGAGCTGCCTCCCTATCAGTGATAGAGATTGCTACAACTGCAAGGTAGTCCCGGTATCC
CTATCAGTGATAGAGACTGATAGCTACGAGTCTGAGATCCTACTTGTCCCTATCAGTGATAGAGACAGTA
CCGAGTTTTCCCTATCAGTGATAGAGAGCTCATACTGCGACAGAGTCTTTTCCCTATCAGTGATAGAGAT
AGGCTCCTTTGTCAAAAGTGATCGCTTCCCTATCAGTGATAGAGACTTCACGGGATAATGTGTTCTACTC
CCTATCAGTGATAGAGAGCTTAAGTCAATCCAATGCGTTCAGGTGCTCCCTATCAGTGATAGAGAAACTC
CGTCATCGTGGATGTCAATACTGACTCCCTATCAGTGATAGAGATTGATTTCACCGCTGGCGTCAATTCC
CTATCAGTGATAGAGACTTAGGTGTCCCTAGAATTACTAGAGATCGATTTTAGAGCTGCCTCCCTATCAG
TGATAGAGATTGCTACAACTGCAAGGTAGTCCCGGTATCCCTATCAGTGATAGAGACTGATAGCTACGAG
TCTGAGATCCTACTTGTCCCTATCAGTGATAGAGACAGTACCGAGTTTTCCCTATCAGTGATAGAGAGCT
CATACTGCGACAGAGTCTTTTCCCTATCAGTGATAGAGATAGGCTCCTTTGTCAAAAGTGATCGCTTCCC
TATCAGTGATAGAGACTTCACGGGATAATGTGTTCTACTCCCTATCAGTGATAGAGAGCTTAAGTCAATC
CAATGCGTTCAGGTGCTCCCTATCAGTGATAGAGAAACTCCGTCATCGTGGATGTCAATACTGACTCCCT
ATCAGTGATAGAGATTGATTTCACCGCTGGCGTCAATTCCCTATCAGTGATAGAGACTTAGGTGTCCCTA
GAATTACTAGAGATCGATTTTAGAGCTGCCTCCCTATCAGTGATAGAGATTGCTACAACTGCAAGGTAGT
CCCGGTATCCCTATCAGTGATAGAGACTGATAGCTACGAGTCTGAGATCCTACTTGTCCCTATCAGTGAT
AGAGACAGTACCGAGTTTTCCCTATCAGTGATAGAGAGCTCATACTGCGACAGAGTCTTTTCCCTATCAG
TGATAGAGATAGGCTCCTTTGTCAAAAGTGATCGCTTCCCTATCAGTGATAGAGACTTCACGGGATAATG
TGTTCTACTCCCTATCAGTGATAGAGAGCTTAAGTCAATCCAATGCGTTCAGGTGCTCCCTATCAGTGAT
AGAGAAACTCCGTCATCGTGGATGTCAATACTGACTCCCTATCAGTGATAGAGATTGATTTCACCGCTGG
CGTCAATTCCCTATCAGTGATAGAGACTTAGGTGTCCCTAGAATTACTAGAGATCGATTTTAGAGCTGCC
TCCCTATCAGTGATAGAGATTGCTACAACTGCAAGGTAGTCCCGGTATCCCTATCAGTGATAGAGACTGA
TAGCTACGAGTCTGAGATCCTACTTGTCCCTATCAGTGATAGAGACAGTACCGAGTTTTCCCTATCAGTG
ATAGAGAGCTCATACTGCGACAGAGTCTTTTCCCTATCAGTGATAGAGATAGGCTCCTTTGTCAAAAGTG
ATCGCTTCCCTATCAGTGATAGAGACTTCACGGGATAATGTGTTCTACTCCCTATCAGTGATAGAGAGCT
TAAGTCAATCCAATGCGTTCAGGTGCTCCCTATCAGTGATAGAGAAACTCCGTCATCGTGGATGTCAATA
CTGACTCCCTATCAGTGATAGAGATTGATTTCACCGCTGGCGTCAATTCCCTATCAGTGATAGAGACTTA
GGTGTCCCTAGAATTACTAGAGATCGATTTTAGAGCTGCCTCCCTATCAGTGATAGAGATTGCTACAACT
GCAAGGTAGTCCCGGTATCCCTATCAGTGATAGAGACTGATAGCTACGAGTCTGAGATCCTACTTGTCCC
TATCAGTGATAGAGACAGTACCGAGTTTTCCCTATCAGTGATAGAGAGCTCATACTGCGACAGAGTCTTT
TCCCTATCAGTGATAGAGATAGGCTCCTTTGTCAAAAGTGATCGCTTCCCTATCAGTGATAGAGACTTCA
CGGGATAATGTGTTCTACTCCCTATCAGTGATAGAGAGCTTAAGTCAATCCAATGCGTTCAGGTGCTCCC
TATCAGTGATAGAGAAACTCCGTCATCGTGGATGTCAATACTGACTCCCTATCAGTGATAGAGATTGATT
TCACCGCTGGCGTCAATTCCCTATCAGTGATAGAGACTTAGGTGTCCCTAGAATTACTAGAGATCGATTT
TAGAGCTGCCTCCCTATCAGTGATAGAGATTGCTACAACTGCAAGGTAGTCCCGGTATCCCTATCAGTGA
TAGAGACTGATAGCTACGAGTCTGAGATCCTACTTGTCCCTATCAGTGATAGAGACAGTACCGAGTTTTC
CCTATCAGTGATAGAGAGCTCATACTGCGACAGAGTCTTTTCCCTATCAGTGATAGAGATAGGCTCCTTT
GTCAAAAGTGATCGCTTCCCTATCAGTGATAGAGACTTCACGGGATAATGTGTTCTACTCCCTATCAGTG
ATAGAGAGCTTAAGTCAATCCAATGCGTTCAGGTGCTCCCTATCAGTGATAGAGAAACTCCGTCATCGTG
GATGTCAATACTGACTCCCTATCAGTGATAGAGATTGATTTCACCGCTGGCGTCAATTCCCTATCAGTGA
TAGAGACTTAGGTGTCCCTAGAATTACTAGAGATCGATTTTAGAGCTGCCTCCCTATCAGTGATAGAGAT
TGCTACAACTGCAAGGTAGTCCCGGTATCCCTATCAGTGATAGAGACTGATAGCTACGAGTCTGAGATCC
TACTTGTCCCTATCAGTGATAGAGACAGTACCGAGTTTTCCCTATCAGTGATAGAGAGCTCATACTGCGA
CAGAGTCTTTTCCCTATCAGTGATAGAGATAGGCTCCTTTGTCAAAAGTGATCGCTTCCCTATCAGTGAT
AGAGACTTCACGGGATAATGTGTTCTACTCCCTATCAGTGATAGAGAGCTTAAGTCAATCCAATGCGTTC
AGGTGCTCCCTATCAGTGATAGAGAAACTCCGTCATCGTGGATGTCAATACTGACTCCCTATCAGTGATA
GAGATTGATTTCACCGCTGGCGTCAATTCCCTATCAGTGATAGAGACTTAGGTGTCCCTAGAATTACTAG
AGATCGATTTTAGAGCTGCCTCCCTATCAGTGATAGAGATTGCTACAACTGCAAGGTAGTCCCGGTATCC
CTATCAGTGATAGAGACTGATAGCTACGAGTCTGAGATCCTACTTGTCCCTATCAGTGATAGAGACAGTA
CCGAGTTTTCCCTATCAGTGATAGAGAGCTCATACTGCGACAGAGTCTTTTCCCTATCAGTGATAGAGAT
AGGCTCCTTTGTCAAAAGTGATCGCTTCCCTATCAGTGATAGAGACTTCACGGGATAATGTGTTCTACTC
CCTATCAGTGATAGAGAGCTTAAGTCAATCCAATGCGTTCAGGTGCTCCCTATCAGTGATAGAGAAACTC
CGTCATCGTGGATGTCAATACTGACTCCCTATCAGTGATAGAGATTGATTTCACCGCTGGCGTCAATTCC
CTATCAGTGATAGAGACTTAGGTGTCCCTAGAATTACTAGAGATCGATTTTAGAGCTGCCTCCCTATCAG
TGATAGAGATTGCTACAACTGCAAGGTAGTCCCGGTATCCCTATCAGTGATAGAGACTGATAGCTACGAG
TCTGAGATCCTACTTGTCCCTATCAGTGATAGAGACAGTACCGAGTTTTCCCTATCAGTGATAGAGAGCT
CATACTGCGACAGAGTCTTTTCCCTATCAGTGATAGAGATAGGCTCCTTTGTCAAAAGTGATCGCTTCCC
TATCAGTGATAGAGACTTCACGGGATAATGTGTTCTACTCCCTATCAGTGATAGAGAGCTTAAGTCAATC
CAATGCGTTCAGGTGCTCCCTATCAGTGATAGAGAAACTCCGTCATCGTGGATGTCAATACTGACTCCCT
ATCAGTGATAGAGATTGATTTCACCGCTGGCGTCAATTCCCTATCAGTGATAGAGACTTAGGTGTCCCTA
GAATTACTAGAGATCGATTTTAGAGCTGCCTCCCTATCAGTGATAGAGATTGCTACAACTGCAAGGTAGT
CCCGGTATCCCTATCAGTGATAGAGACTGATAGCTACGAGTCTGAGATCCTACTTGTCCCTATCAGTGAT
AGAGACAGTACCGAGTTTTCCCTATCAGTGATAGAGAGCTCATACTGCGACAGAGTCTTTTCCCTATCAG
TGATAGAGATAGGCTCCTTTGTCAAAAGTGATCGCTTCCCTATCAGTGATAGAGACTTCACGGGATAATG
TGTTCTACTCCCTATCAGTGATAGAGAGCTTAAGTCAATCCAATGCGTTCAGGTGCTCCCTATCAGTGAT
AGAGAAACTCCGTCATCGTGGATGTCAATACTGACTCCCTATCAGTGATAGAGATTGATTTCACCGCTGG
CGTCAATTCCCTATCAGTGATAGAGACTTAGGTGTCCCTAGAATTACTAGAGATCGATTTTAGAGCTGCC
TCCCTATCAGTGATAGAGATTGCTACAACTGCAAGGTAGTCCCGGTATCCCTATCAGTGATAGAGACTGA
TAGCTACGAGTCTGAGATCCTACTTGTCCCTATCAGTGATAGAGACAGTACCGAGTTTTCCCTATCAGTG
ATAGAGAGCTCATACTGCGACAGAGTCTTTTCCCTATCAGTGATAGAGATAGGCTCCTTTGTCAAAAGTG
ATCGCTTCCCTATCAGTGATAGAGACTTCACGGGATAATGTGTTCTACTCCCTATCAGTGATAGAGAGCT
TAAGTCAATCCAATGCGTTCAGGTGCTCCCTATCAGTGATAGAGAAACTCCGTCATCGTGGATGTCAATA
CTGACTCCCTATCAGTGATAGAGATTGATTTCACCGCTGGCGTCAATTCCCTATCAGTGATAGAGACTTA
GGTGTCCCTAGAATTACTAGAGATCGATTTTAGAGCTGCCTCCCTATCAGTGATAGAGATTGCTACAACT
GCAAGGTAGTCCCGGTATCCCTATCAGTGATAGAGACTGATAGCTACGAGTCTGAGATCCTACTTGTCCC
TATCAGTGATAGAGACAGTACCGAGTTTTCCCTATCAGTGATAGAGAGCTCATACTGCGACAGAGTCTTT
TCCCTATCAGTGATAGAGATAGGCTCCTTTGTCAAAAGTGATCGCTTCCCTATCAGTGATAGAGACTTCA
CGGGATAATGTGTTCTACTCCCTATCAGTGATAGAGAGCTTAAGTCAATCCAATGCGTTCAGGTGCTCCC
TATCAGTGATAGAGAAACTCCGTCATCGTGGATGTCAATACTGACTCCCTATCAGTGATAGAGATTGATT
TCACCGCTGGCGTCAATTCCCTATCAGTGATAGAGACTTAGGTGTCCCTAGAATTACTAGAGATCGATTT
TAGAGCTGCCTCCCTATCAGTGATAGAGATTGCTACAACTGCAAGGTAGTCCCGGTATCCCTATCAGTGA
TAGAGACTGATAGCTACGAGTCTGAGATCCTACTTGTCCCTATCAGTGATAGAGACAGTACCGAGTTTTC
CCTATCAGTGATAGAGAGCTCATACTGCGACAGAGTCTTTTCCCTATCAGTGATAGAGATAGGCTCCTTT
GTCAAAAGTGATCGCTTCCCTATCAGTGATAGAGACTTCACGGGATAATGTGTTCTACTCCCTATCAGTG
ATAGAGAGCTTAAGTCAATCCAATGCGTTCAGGTGCTCCCTATCAGTGATAGAGAAACTCCGTCATCGTG
GATGTCAATACTGACTCCCTATCAGTGATAGAGATTGATTTCACCGCTGGCGTCAATTCCCTATCAGTGA
TAGAGACTTAGGTGTCCCTAGAATTACTAGAGATCGATTTTAGAGCTGCCTCCCTATCAGTGATAGAGAT
TGCTACAACTGCAAGGTAGTCCCGGTATCCCTATCAGTGATAGAGACTGATAGCTACGAGTCTGAGATCC
TACTTGTCCCTATCAGTGATAGAGACAGTACCGAGTTTTCCCTATCAGTGATAGAGAGCTCATACTGCGA
CAGAGTCTTTTCCCTATCAGTGATAGAGATAGGCTCCTTTGTCAAAAGTGATCGCTTCCCTATCAGTGAT
AGAGACTTCACGGGATAATGTGTTCTACTCCCTATCAGTGATAGAGAGCTTAAGTCAATCCAATGCGTTC
AGGTGCTCCCTATCAGTGATAGAGAAACTCCGTCATCGTGGATGTCAATACTGACTCCCTATCAGTGATA
GAGATTGATTTCACCGCTGGCGTCAATTCCCTATCAGTGATAGAGACTTAGGTGTCCCTAGAATTACTAG
AGATCGATTTTAGAGCTGCCTCCCTATCAGTGATAGAGATTGCTACAACTGCAAGGTAGTCCCGGTATCC
CTATCAGTGATAGAGACTGATAGCTACGAGTCTGAGATCCTACTTGTCCCTATCAGTGATAGAGACAGTA
CCGAGTTTTCCCTATCAGTGATAGAGAGCTCATACTGCGACAGAGTCTTTTCCCTATCAGTGATAGAGAT
AGGCTCCTTTGTCAAAAGTGATCGCTTCCCTATCAGTGATAGAGACTTCACGGGATAATGTGTTCTACTC
CCTATCAGTGATAGAGAGCTTAAGTCAATCCAATGCGTTCAGGTGCTCCCTATCAGTGATAGAGAAACTC
CGTCATCGTGGATGTCAATACTGACTCCCTATCAGTGATAGAGATTGATTTCACCGCTGGCGTCAATTCC
CTATCAGTGATAGAGACTTAGGTGTCCCTAGAATTACTAGAGATCGATTTTAGAGCTGCCTCCCTATCAG
TGATAGAGATTGCTACAACTGCAAGGTAGTCCCGGTATCCCTATCAGTGATAGAGACTGATAGCTACGAG
TCTGAGATCCTACTTGTCCCTATCAGTGATAGAGACAGTACCGAGTTTTCCCTATCAGTGATAGAGAGCT
CATACTGCGACAGAGTCTTTTCCCTATCAGTGATAGAGATAGGCTCCTTTGTCAAAAGTGATCGCTTCCC
TATCAGTGATAGAGACTTCACGGGATAATGTGTTCTACTCCCTATCAGTGATAGAGAGCTTAAGTCAATC
CAATGCGTTCAGGTGCTCCCTATCAGTGATAGAGAAACTCCGTCATCGTGGATGTCAATACTGACTCCCT
ATCAGTGATAGAGATTGATTTCACCGCTGGCGTCAATTCCCTATCAGTGATAGAGACTTAGGTGTCCCTA
GAATTACTAGAGATCGATTTTAGAGCTGCCTCCCTATCAGTGATAGAGATTGCTACAACTGCAAGGTAGT
CCCGGTATCCCTATCAGTGATAGAGACTGATAGCTACGAGTCTGAGATCCTACTTGTCCCTATCAGTGAT
AGAGACAGTACCGAGTTTTCCCTATCAGTGATAGAGAGCTCATACTGCGACAGAGTCTTTTCCCTATCAG
TGATAGAGATAGGCTCCTTTGTCAAAAGTGATCGCTTCCCTATCAGTGATAGAGACTTCACGGGATAATG
TGTTCTACTCCCTATCAGTGATAGAGAGCTTAAGTCAATCCAATGCGTTCAGGTGCTCCCTATCAGTGAT
AGAGAAACTCCGTCATCGTGGATGTCAATACTGACTCCCTATCAGTGATAGAGATTGATTTCACCGCTGG
CGTCAATTCCCTATCAGTGATAGAGACTTAGGTGTCCCTAGAATTACTAGAGCCAGGCATCAAATAAAAC
GAAAGGCTCAGTCGAAAGACTGGGCCTTTCGTTTTATCTGTTGTTTGTCGGTGAACGCTCTCTACTAGAG
TCACACTGGCTCACCTTCGGGTGGGCCTTTCTGCGTTTATATACTAGTAGCGGCCGCTGCA
