[The description below was written by a language model from this plasmid's Addgene catalogue record.]
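Description:
PXWS80LBS320tetO is a bacterial synthetic-biology plasmid built on the pSB3K3 BioBrick backbone (about 2.7 kb without insert), which is recorded as low copy and is selected with kanamycin. The backbone is generally known to carry a p15A-type origin, but no feature table accompanies this record, so the origin and other backbone elements cannot be confirmed here. The synthetic insert of roughly 20.2 kb sits between EcoRI and PstI sites, both retained. This placement is consistent with the standard BioBrick prefix/suffix cloning positions.

The payload is not a gene but a non-coding "DNA sponge": a hybrid array of 80 repeats of a site called LBS followed by 320 repeats of tetO, the operator sequence bound by the Tet repressor TetR. The trailing "t" in the insert name probably denotes a terminator. The record does not define LBS or say which protein binds it, and it lists no promoter or expressed product. Such arrays act as decoy binding sites that titrate DNA-binding proteins away from their functional targets. According to the associated publication title, these sponges are used to tune gene expression and to mitigate protein toxicity. Combining two site types on one plasmid should allow two different regulators to be sequestered at once, with the differing repeat numbers setting the relative sponge capacity for each.

Because the insert is so long and highly repetitive, the depositor notes that the plasmid may be prone to recombination. This fits with its maintenance in a recombination-deficient stable cloning strain, and the integrity of the array should be checked across independent isolates.
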