Addgene plasmid #160846: PXWS80LBS320tetO
Purpose: LBS-tetO hybrid sponge with 80 repeats of LBS and 320 repeats of tetO
Depositing lab: Baojun Wang. Depositing organization: University of Edinburgh. Publication: Synthetic protein-binding DNA sponge as a tool to tune gene expression and mitigate protein toxicity. Wan X, Pinto F, Yu L, Wang B. Nat Commun. 2020 Nov 24;11(1):5961. doi: 10.1038/s41467-020-19552-9. PubMed 33235249.
Backbone
  Vector backbone: pSB3K3
  Backbone size w/o insert (bp): 2672
  Vector type: Synthetic Biology
Growth in bacteria
  Bacterial resistance: Kanamycin, 50 μg/mL
  Growth temperature: 30°C
  Growth strain: NEB Stable
  Copy number: Low Copy
Gene/Insert
  Gene/Insert name: (80 X LBS)-(320 X tetO)-t
  Species: Synthetic
  Insert size (bp): 20209
  Cloning method: Restriction Enzyme; 5′ cloning site EcoRI (not destroyed); 3′ cloning site PstI (not destroyed)
  Sequencing primers: 5′ TGCCACCTGACGTCTAAGAA; 3′ ATTACCGCCTTTGAGTGAGC
Terms and licenses: Academic/Nonprofit Terms; Industry Terms: Not Available to Industry
Depositor comments: This plasmid may be prone to recombination. It is recommended to screen multiple DNA preparations from cultures started from single colonies.
How to cite: PXWS80LBS320tetO was a gift from Baojun Wang (Addgene plasmid # 160846 ; http://n2t.net/addgene:160846 ; RRID:Addgene_160846)
