>Addgene plasmid #160846 | PXWS80LBS320tetO | depositor partial sequence | sequence record 311347 | (80 X LBS)-(320 X tetO)-t
GCTCATACTGCGTAAGAGTCTTTAACATAAGCACCTGTAGGATCGTACAGGTTTACGCTAGGCTCCTTTG
TCAAAAGTGATCGCTAACATAAGCACCTGTAGGATCGTACAGGTTTACGCCTTCACGGGATAATGTGTTC
TACAACATAAGCACCTGTAGGATCGTACAGGTTTACGCGCTTAAGTCAATCCAATGCGTTCAGGTGCAAC
ATAAGCACCTGTAGGATCGTACAGGTTTACGCAACTCCGTCATCGTGGATGTCAATATTGGCAACATAAG
CACCTGTAGGATCGTACAGGTTTACGCTTGATTTCACCGCTGGCGTCAATGAGTGCTCATACTGCGTAAG
AGTCTTTAACATAAGCACCTGTAGGATCGTACAGGTTTACGCTAGGCTCCTTTGTCAAAAGTGATCGCTA
ACATAAGCACCTGTAGGATCGTACAGGTTTACGCCTTCACGGGATAATGTGTTCTACAACATAAGCACCT
GTAGGATCGTACAGGTTTACGCGCTTAAGTCAATCCAATGCGTTCAGGTGCAACATAAGCACCTGTAGGA
TCGTACAGGTTTACGCAACTCCGTCATCGTGGATGTCAATATTGGCAACATAAGCACCTGTAGGATCGTA
CAGGTTTACGCTTGATTTCACCGCTGGCGTCAATTTCCGCTCATACTGCGTAAGAGTCTTTAACATAAGC
ACCTGTAGGATCGTACAGGTTTACGCTAGGCTCCTTTGTCAAAAGTGATCGCTAACATAAGCACCTGTAG
GATCGTACAGGTTTACGCCTTCACGGGATAATGTGTTCTACAACATAAGCACCTGTAGGATCGTACAGGT
TTACGCGCTTAAGTCAATCCAATGCGTTCAGGTGCAACATAAGCACCTGTAGGATCGTACAGGTTTACGC
AACTCCGTCATCGTGGATGTCAATATTGGCAACATAAGCACCTGTAGGATCGTACAGGTTTACGCTTGAT
TTCACCGCTGGCGTCAATGACTGCTCATACTGCGTAAGAGTCTTTAACATAAGCACCTGTAGGATCGTAC
AGGTTTACGCTAGGCTCCTTTGTCAAAAGTGATCGCTAACATAAGCACCTGTAGGATCGTACAGGTTTAC
GCCTTCACGGGATAATGTGTTCTACAACATAAGCACCTGTAGGATCGTACAGGTTTACGCGCTTAAGTCA
ATCCAATGCGTTCAGGTGCAACATAAGCACCTGTAGGATCGTACAGGTTTACGCAACTCCGTCATCGTGG
ATGTCAATATTGGCAACATAAGCACCTGTAGGATCGTACAGGTTTACGCTTGATTTCACCGCTGGCGTCA
ATTACTAGAGGCTCATACTGCGTAAGAGTCTTTAACATAAGCACCTGTAGGATCGTACAGGTTTACGCTA
GGCTCCTTTGTCAAAAGTGATCGCTAACATAAGCACCTGTAGGATCGTACAGGTTTACGCCTTCACGGGA
TAATGTGTTCTACAACATAAGCACCTGTAGGATCGTACAGGTTTACGCGCTTAAGTCAATCCAATGCGTT
CAGGTGCAACATAAGCACCTGTAGGATCGTACAGGTTTACGCAACTCCGTCATCGTGGATGTCAATATTG
GCAACATAAGCACCTGTAGGATCGTACAGGTTTACGCTTGATTTCACCGCTGGCGTCAATGAGTGCTCAT
ACTGCGTAAGAGTCTTTAACATAAGCACCTGTAGGATCGTACAGGTTTACGCTAGGCTCCTTTGTCAAAA
GTGATCGCTAACATAAGCACCTGTAGGATCGTACAGGTTTACGCCTTCACGGGATAATGTGTTCTACAAC
ATAAGCACCTGTAGGATCGTACAGGTTTACGCGCTTAAGTCAATCCAATGCGTTCAGGTGCAACATAAGC
ACCTGTAGGATCGTACAGGTTTACGCAACTCCGTCATCGTGGATGTCAATATTGGCAACATAAGCACCTG
TAGGATCGTACAGGTTTACGCTTGATTTCACCGCTGGCGTCAATTTCCGCTCATACTGCGTAAGAGTCTT
TAACATAAGCACCTGTAGGATCGTACAGGTTTACGCTAGGCTCCTTTGTCAAAAGTGATCGCTAACATAA
GCACCTGTAGGATCGTACAGGTTTACGCCTTCACGGGATAATGTGTTCTACAACATAAGCACCTGTAGGA
TCGTACAGGTTTACGCGCTTAAGTCAATCCAATGCGTTCAGGTGCAACATAAGCACCTGTAGGATCGTAC
AGGTTTACGCAACTCCGTCATCGTGGATGTCAATATTGGCAACATAAGCACCTGTAGGATCGTACAGGTT
TACGCTTGATTTCACCGCTGGCGTCAATGACTGCTCATACTGCGTAAGAGTCTTTAACATAAGCACCTGT
AGGATCGTACAGGTTTACGCTAGGCTCCTTTGTCAAAAGTGATCGCTAACATAAGCACCTGTAGGATCGT
ACAGGTTTACGCCTTCACGGGATAATGTGTTCTACAACATAAGCACCTGTAGGATCGTACAGGTTTACGC
GCTTAAGTCAATCCAATGCGTTCAGGTGCAACATAAGCACCTGTAGGATCGTACAGGTTTACGCAACTCC
GTCATCGTGGATGTCAATATTGGCAACATAAGCACCTGTAGGATCGTACAGGTTTACGCTTGATTTCACC
GCTGGCGTCAATTACTAGAGGCTCATACTGCGTAAGAGTCTTTAACATAAGCACCTGTAGGATCGTACAG
GTTTACGCTAGGCTCCTTTGTCAAAAGTGATCGCTAACATAAGCACCTGTAGGATCGTACAGGTTTACGC
CTTCACGGGATAATGTGTTCTACAACATAAGCACCTGTAGGATCGTACAGGTTTACGCGCTTAAGTCAAT
CCAATGCGTTCAGGTGCAACATAAGCACCTGTAGGATCGTACAGGTTTACGCAACTCCGTCATCGTGGAT
GTCAATATTGGCAACATAAGCACCTGTAGGATCGTACAGGTTTACGCTTGATTTCACCGCTGGCGTCAAT
GAGTGCTCATACTGCGTAAGAGTCTTTAACATAAGCACCTGTAGGATCGTACAGGTTTACGCTAGGCTCC
TTTGTCAAAAGTGATCGCTAACATAAGCACCTGTAGGATCGTACAGGTTTACGCCTTCACGGGATAATGT
GTTCTACAACATAAGCACCTGTAGGATCGTACAGGTTTACGCGCTTAAGTCAATCCAATGCGTTCAGGTG
CAACATAAGCACCTGTAGGATCGTACAGGTTTACGCAACTCCGTCATCGTGGATGTCAATATTGGCAACA
TAAGCACCTGTAGGATCGTACAGGTTTACGCTTGATTTCACCGCTGGCGTCAATTTCCGCTCATACTGCG
TAAGAGTCTTTAACATAAGCACCTGTAGGATCGTACAGGTTTACGCTAGGCTCCTTTGTCAAAAGTGATC
GCTAACATAAGCACCTGTAGGATCGTACAGGTTTACGCCTTCACGGGATAATGTGTTCTACAACATAAGC
ACCTGTAGGATCGTACAGGTTTACGCGCTTAAGTCAATCCAATGCGTTCAGGTGCAACATAAGCACCTGT
AGGATCGTACAGGTTTACGCAACTCCGTCATCGTGGATGTCAATATTGGCAACATAAGCACCTGTAGGAT
CGTACAGGTTTACGCTTGATTTCACCGCTGGCGTCAATGACTGCTCATACTGCGTAAGAGTCTTTAACAT
AAGCACCTGTAGGATCGTACAGGTTTACGCTAGGCTCCTTTGTCAAAAGTGATCGCTAACATAAGCACCT
GTAGGATCGTACAGGTTTACGCCTTCACGGGATAATGTGTTCTACAACATAAGCACCTGTAGGATCGTAC
AGGTTTACGCGCTTAAGTCAATCCAATGCGTTCAGGTGCAACATAAGCACCTGTAGGATCGTACAGGTTT
ACGCAACTCCGTCATCGTGGATGTCAATATTGGCAACATAAGCACCTGTAGGATCGTACAGGTTTACGCT
TGATTTCACCGCTGGCGTCAATTACTAGAGGCTCATACTGCGTAAGAGTCTTTAACATAAGCACCTGTAG
GATCGTACAGGTTTACGCTAGGCTCCTTTGTCAAAAGTGATCGCTAACATAAGCACCTGTAGGATCGTAC
AGGTTTACGCCTTCACGGGATAATGTGTTCTACAACATAAGCACCTGTAGGATCGTACAGGTTTACGCGC
TTAAGTCAATCCAATGCGTTCAGGTGCAACATAAGCACCTGTAGGATCGTACAGGTTTACGCAACTCCGT
CATCGTGGATGTCAATATTGGCAACATAAGCACCTGTAGGATCGTACAGGTTTACGCTTGATTTCACCGC
TGGCGTCAATGAGTGCTCATACTGCGTAAGAGTCTTTAACATAAGCACCTGTAGGATCGTACAGGTTTAC
GCTAGGCTCCTTTGTCAAAAGTGATCGCTAACATAAGCACCTGTAGGATCGTACAGGTTTACGCCTTCAC
GGGATAATGTGTTCTACAACATAAGCACCTGTAGGATCGTACAGGTTTACGCGCTTAAGTCAATCCAATG
CGTTCAGGTGCAACATAAGCACCTGTAGGATCGTACAGGTTTACGCAACTCCGTCATCGTGGATGTCAAT
ATTGGCAACATAAGCACCTGTAGGATCGTACAGGTTTACGCTTGATTTCACCGCTGGCGTCAATTTCCGC
TCATACTGCGTAAGAGTCTTTAACATAAGCACCTGTAGGATCGTACAGGTTTACGCTAGGCTCCTTTGTC
AAAAGTGATCGCTAACATAAGCACCTGTAGGATCGTACAGGTTTACGCCTTCACGGGATAATGTGTTCTA
CAACATAAGCACCTGTAGGATCGTACAGGTTTACGCGCTTAAGTCAATCCAATGCGTTCAGGTGCAACAT
AAGCACCTGTAGGATCGTACAGGTTTACGCAACTCCGTCATCGTGGATGTCAATATTGGCAACATAAGCA
CCTGTAGGATCGTACAGGTTTACGCTTGATTTCACCGCTGGCGTCAATGACTGCTCATACTGCGTAAGAG
TCTTTAACATAAGCACCTGTAGGATCGTACAGGTTTACGCTAGGCTCCTTTGTCAAAAGTGATCGCTAAC
ATAAGCACCTGTAGGATCGTACAGGTTTACGCCTTCACGGGATAATGTGTTCTACAACATAAGCACCTGT
AGGATCGTACAGGTTTACGCGCTTAAGTCAATCCAATGCGTTCAGGTGCAACATAAGCACCTGTAGGATC
GTACAGGTTTACGCAACTCCGTCATCGTGGATGTCAATATTGGCAACATAAGCACCTGTAGGATCGTACA
GGTTTACGCTTGATTTCACCGCTGGCGTCAATTACTAGAGATCGATTTTAGAGCTGCCTCCCTATCAGTG
ATAGAGATTGCTACAACTGCAAGGTAGTCCCGGTATCCCTATCAGTGATAGAGACTGATAGCTACGAGTC
TGAGATCCTACTTGTCCCTATCAGTGATAGAGACAGTACCGAGTTTTCCCTATCAGTGATAGAGAGCTCA
TACTGCGACAGAGTCTTTTCCCTATCAGTGATAGAGATAGGCTCCTTTGTCAAAAGTGATCGCTTCCCTA
TCAGTGATAGAGACTTCACGGGATAATGTGTTCTACTCCCTATCAGTGATAGAGAGCTTAAGTCAATCCA
ATGCGTTCAGGTGCTCCCTATCAGTGATAGAGAAACTCCGTCATCGTGGATGTCAATACTGACTCCCTAT
CAGTGATAGAGATTGATTTCACCGCTGGCGTCAATTCCCTATCAGTGATAGAGACTTAGGTGTCCCTAGA
ATTACTAGAGATCGATTTTAGAGCTGCCTCCCTATCAGTGATAGAGATTGCTACAACTGCAAGGTAGTCC
CGGTATCCCTATCAGTGATAGAGACTGATAGCTACGAGTCTGAGATCCTACTTGTCCCTATCAGTGATAG
AGACAGTACCGAGTTTTCCCTATCAGTGATAGAGAGCTCATACTGCGACAGAGTCTTTTCCCTATCAGTG
ATAGAGATAGGCTCCTTTGTCAAAAGTGATCGCTTCCCTATCAGTGATAGAGACTTCACGGGATAATGTG
TTCTACTCCCTATCAGTGATAGAGAGCTTAAGTCAATCCAATGCGTTCAGGTGCTCCCTATCAGTGATAG
AGAAACTCCGTCATCGTGGATGTCAATACTGACTCCCTATCAGTGATAGAGATTGATTTCACCGCTGGCG
TCAATTCCCTATCAGTGATAGAGACTTAGGTGTCCCTAGAATTACTAGAGATCGATTTTAGAGCTGCCTC
CCTATCAGTGATAGAGATTGCTACAACTGCAAGGTAGTCCCGGTATCCCTATCAGTGATAGAGACTGATA
GCTACGAGTCTGAGATCCTACTTGTCCCTATCAGTGATAGAGACAGTACCGAGTTTTCCCTATCAGTGAT
AGAGAGCTCATACTGCGACAGAGTCTTTTCCCTATCAGTGATAGAGATAGGCTCCTTTGTCAAAAGTGAT
CGCTTCCCTATCAGTGATAGAGACTTCACGGGATAATGTGTTCTACTCCCTATCAGTGATAGAGAGCTTA
AGTCAATCCAATGCGTTCAGGTGCTCCCTATCAGTGATAGAGAAACTCCGTCATCGTGGATGTCAATACT
GACTCCCTATCAGTGATAGAGATTGATTTCACCGCTGGCGTCAATTCCCTATCAGTGATAGAGACTTAGG
TGTCCCTAGAATTACTAGAGATCGATTTTAGAGCTGCCTCCCTATCAGTGATAGAGATTGCTACAACTGC
AAGGTAGTCCCGGTATCCCTATCAGTGATAGAGACTGATAGCTACGAGTCTGAGATCCTACTTGTCCCTA
TCAGTGATAGAGACAGTACCGAGTTTTCCCTATCAGTGATAGAGAGCTCATACTGCGACAGAGTCTTTTC
CCTATCAGTGATAGAGATAGGCTCCTTTGTCAAAAGTGATCGCTTCCCTATCAGTGATAGAGACTTCACG
GGATAATGTGTTCTACTCCCTATCAGTGATAGAGAGCTTAAGTCAATCCAATGCGTTCAGGTGCTCCCTA
TCAGTGATAGAGAAACTCCGTCATCGTGGATGTCAATACTGACTCCCTATCAGTGATAGAGATTGATTTC
ACCGCTGGCGTCAATTCCCTATCAGTGATAGAGACTTAGGTGTCCCTAGAATTACTAGAGATCGATTTTA
GAGCTGCCTCCCTATCAGTGATAGAGATTGCTACAACTGCAAGGTAGTCCCGGTATCCCTATCAGTGATA
GAGACTGATAGCTACGAGTCTGAGATCCTACTTGTCCCTATCAGTGATAGAGACAGTACCGAGTTTTCCC
TATCAGTGATAGAGAGCTCATACTGCGACAGAGTCTTTTCCCTATCAGTGATAGAGATAGGCTCCTTTGT
CAAAAGTGATCGCTTCCCTATCAGTGATAGAGACTTCACGGGATAATGTGTTCTACTCCCTATCAGTGAT
AGAGAGCTTAAGTCAATCCAATGCGTTCAGGTGCTCCCTATCAGTGATAGAGAAACTCCGTCATCGTGGA
TGTCAATACTGACTCCCTATCAGTGATAGAGATTGATTTCACCGCTGGCGTCAATTCCCTATCAGTGATA
GAGACTTAGGTGTCCCTAGAATTACTAGAGATCGATTTTAGAGCTGCCTCCCTATCAGTGATAGAGATTG
CTACAACTGCAAGGTAGTCCCGGTATCCCTATCAGTGATAGAGACTGATAGCTACGAGTCTGAGATCCTA
CTTGTCCCTATCAGTGATAGAGACAGTACCGAGTTTTCCCTATCAGTGATAGAGAGCTCATACTGCGACA
GAGTCTTTTCCCTATCAGTGATAGAGATAGGCTCCTTTGTCAAAAGTGATCGCTTCCCTATCAGTGATAG
AGACTTCACGGGATAATGTGTTCTACTCCCTATCAGTGATAGAGAGCTTAAGTCAATCCAATGCGTTCAG
GTGCTCCCTATCAGTGATAGAGAAACTCCGTCATCGTGGATGTCAATACTGACTCCCTATCAGTGATAGA
GATTGATTTCACCGCTGGCGTCAATTCCCTATCAGTGATAGAGACTTAGGTGTCCCTAGAATTACTAGAG
ATCGATTTTAGAGCTGCCTCCCTATCAGTGATAGAGATTGCTACAACTGCAAGGTAGTCCCGGTATCCCT
ATCAGTGATAGAGACTGATAGCTACGAGTCTGAGATCCTACTTGTCCCTATCAGTGATAGAGACAGTACC
GAGTTTTCCCTATCAGTGATAGAGAGCTCATACTGCGACAGAGTCTTTTCCCTATCAGTGATAGAGATAG
GCTCCTTTGTCAAAAGTGATCGCTTCCCTATCAGTGATAGAGACTTCACGGGATAATGTGTTCTACTCCC
TATCAGTGATAGAGAGCTTAAGTCAATCCAATGCGTTCAGGTGCTCCCTATCAGTGATAGAGAAACTCCG
TCATCGTGGATGTCAATACTGACTCCCTATCAGTGATAGAGATTGATTTCACCGCTGGCGTCAATTCCCT
ATCAGTGATAGAGACTTAGGTGTCCCTAGAATTACTAGAGATCGATTTTAGAGCTGCCTCCCTATCAGTG
ATAGAGATTGCTACAACTGCAAGGTAGTCCCGGTATCCCTATCAGTGATAGAGACTGATAGCTACGAGTC
TGAGATCCTACTTGTCCCTATCAGTGATAGAGACAGTACCGAGTTTTCCCTATCAGTGATAGAGAGCTCA
TACTGCGACAGAGTCTTTTCCCTATCAGTGATAGAGATAGGCTCCTTTGTCAAAAGTGATCGCTTCCCTA
TCAGTGATAGAGACTTCACGGGATAATGTGTTCTACTCCCTATCAGTGATAGAGAGCTTAAGTCAATCCA
ATGCGTTCAGGTGCTCCCTATCAGTGATAGAGAAACTCCGTCATCGTGGATGTCAATACTGACTCCCTAT
CAGTGATAGAGATTGATTTCACCGCTGGCGTCAATTCCCTATCAGTGATAGAGACTTAGGTGTCCCTAGA
ATTACTAGAGATCGATTTTAGAGCTGCCTCCCTATCAGTGATAGAGATTGCTACAACTGCAAGGTAGTCC
CGGTATCCCTATCAGTGATAGAGACTGATAGCTACGAGTCTGAGATCCTACTTGTCCCTATCAGTGATAG
AGACAGTACCGAGTTTTCCCTATCAGTGATAGAGAGCTCATACTGCGACAGAGTCTTTTCCCTATCAGTG
ATAGAGATAGGCTCCTTTGTCAAAAGTGATCGCTTCCCTATCAGTGATAGAGACTTCACGGGATAATGTG
TTCTACTCCCTATCAGTGATAGAGAGCTTAAGTCAATCCAATGCGTTCAGGTGCTCCCTATCAGTGATAG
AGAAACTCCGTCATCGTGGATGTCAATACTGACTCCCTATCAGTGATAGAGATTGATTTCACCGCTGGCG
TCAATTCCCTATCAGTGATAGAGACTTAGGTGTCCCTAGAATTACTAGAGATCGATTTTAGAGCTGCCTC
CCTATCAGTGATAGAGATTGCTACAACTGCAAGGTAGTCCCGGTATCCCTATCAGTGATAGAGACTGATA
GCTACGAGTCTGAGATCCTACTTGTCCCTATCAGTGATAGAGACAGTACCGAGTTTTCCCTATCAGTGAT
AGAGAGCTCATACTGCGACAGAGTCTTTTCCCTATCAGTGATAGAGATAGGCTCCTTTGTCAAAAGTGAT
CGCTTCCCTATCAGTGATAGAGACTTCACGGGATAATGTGTTCTACTCCCTATCAGTGATAGAGAGCTTA
AGTCAATCCAATGCGTTCAGGTGCTCCCTATCAGTGATAGAGAAACTCCGTCATCGTGGATGTCAATACT
GACTCCCTATCAGTGATAGAGATTGATTTCACCGCTGGCGTCAATTCCCTATCAGTGATAGAGACTTAGG
TGTCCCTAGAATTACTAGAGATCGATTTTAGAGCTGCCTCCCTATCAGTGATAGAGATTGCTACAACTGC
AAGGTAGTCCCGGTATCCCTATCAGTGATAGAGACTGATAGCTACGAGTCTGAGATCCTACTTGTCCCTA
TCAGTGATAGAGACAGTACCGAGTTTTCCCTATCAGTGATAGAGAGCTCATACTGCGACAGAGTCTTTTC
CCTATCAGTGATAGAGATAGGCTCCTTTGTCAAAAGTGATCGCTTCCCTATCAGTGATAGAGACTTCACG
GGATAATGTGTTCTACTCCCTATCAGTGATAGAGAGCTTAAGTCAATCCAATGCGTTCAGGTGCTCCCTA
TCAGTGATAGAGAAACTCCGTCATCGTGGATGTCAATACTGACTCCCTATCAGTGATAGAGATTGATTTC
ACCGCTGGCGTCAATTCCCTATCAGTGATAGAGACTTAGGTGTCCCTAGAATTACTAGAGATCGATTTTA
GAGCTGCCTCCCTATCAGTGATAGAGATTGCTACAACTGCAAGGTAGTCCCGGTATCCCTATCAGTGATA
GAGACTGATAGCTACGAGTCTGAGATCCTACTTGTCCCTATCAGTGATAGAGACAGTACCGAGTTTTCCC
TATCAGTGATAGAGAGCTCATACTGCGACAGAGTCTTTTCCCTATCAGTGATAGAGATAGGCTCCTTTGT
CAAAAGTGATCGCTTCCCTATCAGTGATAGAGACTTCACGGGATAATGTGTTCTACTCCCTATCAGTGAT
AGAGAGCTTAAGTCAATCCAATGCGTTCAGGTGCTCCCTATCAGTGATAGAGAAACTCCGTCATCGTGGA
TGTCAATACTGACTCCCTATCAGTGATAGAGATTGATTTCACCGCTGGCGTCAATTCCCTATCAGTGATA
GAGACTTAGGTGTCCCTAGAATTACTAGAGATCGATTTTAGAGCTGCCTCCCTATCAGTGATAGAGATTG
CTACAACTGCAAGGTAGTCCCGGTATCCCTATCAGTGATAGAGACTGATAGCTACGAGTCTGAGATCCTA
CTTGTCCCTATCAGTGATAGAGACAGTACCGAGTTTTCCCTATCAGTGATAGAGAGCTCATACTGCGACA
GAGTCTTTTCCCTATCAGTGATAGAGATAGGCTCCTTTGTCAAAAGTGATCGCTTCCCTATCAGTGATAG
AGACTTCACGGGATAATGTGTTCTACTCCCTATCAGTGATAGAGAGCTTAAGTCAATCCAATGCGTTCAG
GTGCTCCCTATCAGTGATAGAGAAACTCCGTCATCGTGGATGTCAATACTGACTCCCTATCAGTGATAGA
GATTGATTTCACCGCTGGCGTCAATTCCCTATCAGTGATAGAGACTTAGGTGTCCCTAGAATTACTAGAG
ATCGATTTTAGAGCTGCCTCCCTATCAGTGATAGAGATTGCTACAACTGCAAGGTAGTCCCGGTATCCCT
ATCAGTGATAGAGACTGATAGCTACGAGTCTGAGATCCTACTTGTCCCTATCAGTGATAGAGACAGTACC
GAGTTTTCCCTATCAGTGATAGAGAGCTCATACTGCGACAGAGTCTTTTCCCTATCAGTGATAGAGATAG
GCTCCTTTGTCAAAAGTGATCGCTTCCCTATCAGTGATAGAGACTTCACGGGATAATGTGTTCTACTCCC
TATCAGTGATAGAGAGCTTAAGTCAATCCAATGCGTTCAGGTGCTCCCTATCAGTGATAGAGAAACTCCG
TCATCGTGGATGTCAATACTGACTCCCTATCAGTGATAGAGATTGATTTCACCGCTGGCGTCAATTCCCT
ATCAGTGATAGAGACTTAGGTGTCCCTAGAATTACTAGAGATCGATTTTAGAGCTGCCTCCCTATCAGTG
ATAGAGATTGCTACAACTGCAAGGTAGTCCCGGTATCCCTATCAGTGATAGAGACTGATAGCTACGAGTC
TGAGATCCTACTTGTCCCTATCAGTGATAGAGACAGTACCGAGTTTTCCCTATCAGTGATAGAGAGCTCA
TACTGCGACAGAGTCTTTTCCCTATCAGTGATAGAGATAGGCTCCTTTGTCAAAAGTGATCGCTTCCCTA
TCAGTGATAGAGACTTCACGGGATAATGTGTTCTACTCCCTATCAGTGATAGAGAGCTTAAGTCAATCCA
ATGCGTTCAGGTGCTCCCTATCAGTGATAGAGAAACTCCGTCATCGTGGATGTCAATACTGACTCCCTAT
CAGTGATAGAGATTGATTTCACCGCTGGCGTCAATTCCCTATCAGTGATAGAGACTTAGGTGTCCCTAGA
ATTACTAGAGATCGATTTTAGAGCTGCCTCCCTATCAGTGATAGAGATTGCTACAACTGCAAGGTAGTCC
CGGTATCCCTATCAGTGATAGAGACTGATAGCTACGAGTCTGAGATCCTACTTGTCCCTATCAGTGATAG
AGACAGTACCGAGTTTTCCCTATCAGTGATAGAGAGCTCATACTGCGACAGAGTCTTTTCCCTATCAGTG
ATAGAGATAGGCTCCTTTGTCAAAAGTGATCGCTTCCCTATCAGTGATAGAGACTTCACGGGATAATGTG
TTCTACTCCCTATCAGTGATAGAGAGCTTAAGTCAATCCAATGCGTTCAGGTGCTCCCTATCAGTGATAG
AGAAACTCCGTCATCGTGGATGTCAATACTGACTCCCTATCAGTGATAGAGATTGATTTCACCGCTGGCG
TCAATTCCCTATCAGTGATAGAGACTTAGGTGTCCCTAGAATTACTAGAGATCGATTTTAGAGCTGCCTC
CCTATCAGTGATAGAGATTGCTACAACTGCAAGGTAGTCCCGGTATCCCTATCAGTGATAGAGACTGATA
GCTACGAGTCTGAGATCCTACTTGTCCCTATCAGTGATAGAGACAGTACCGAGTTTTCCCTATCAGTGAT
AGAGAGCTCATACTGCGACAGAGTCTTTTCCCTATCAGTGATAGAGATAGGCTCCTTTGTCAAAAGTGAT
CGCTTCCCTATCAGTGATAGAGACTTCACGGGATAATGTGTTCTACTCCCTATCAGTGATAGAGAGCTTA
AGTCAATCCAATGCGTTCAGGTGCTCCCTATCAGTGATAGAGAAACTCCGTCATCGTGGATGTCAATACT
GACTCCCTATCAGTGATAGAGATTGATTTCACCGCTGGCGTCAATTCCCTATCAGTGATAGAGACTTAGG
TGTCCCTAGAATTACTAGAGATCGATTTTAGAGCTGCCTCCCTATCAGTGATAGAGATTGCTACAACTGC
AAGGTAGTCCCGGTATCCCTATCAGTGATAGAGACTGATAGCTACGAGTCTGAGATCCTACTTGTCCCTA
TCAGTGATAGAGACAGTACCGAGTTTTCCCTATCAGTGATAGAGAGCTCATACTGCGACAGAGTCTTTTC
CCTATCAGTGATAGAGATAGGCTCCTTTGTCAAAAGTGATCGCTTCCCTATCAGTGATAGAGACTTCACG
GGATAATGTGTTCTACTCCCTATCAGTGATAGAGAGCTTAAGTCAATCCAATGCGTTCAGGTGCTCCCTA
TCAGTGATAGAGAAACTCCGTCATCGTGGATGTCAATACTGACTCCCTATCAGTGATAGAGATTGATTTC
ACCGCTGGCGTCAATTCCCTATCAGTGATAGAGACTTAGGTGTCCCTAGAATTACTAGAGATCGATTTTA
GAGCTGCCTCCCTATCAGTGATAGAGATTGCTACAACTGCAAGGTAGTCCCGGTATCCCTATCAGTGATA
GAGACTGATAGCTACGAGTCTGAGATCCTACTTGTCCCTATCAGTGATAGAGACAGTACCGAGTTTTCCC
TATCAGTGATAGAGAGCTCATACTGCGACAGAGTCTTTTCCCTATCAGTGATAGAGATAGGCTCCTTTGT
CAAAAGTGATCGCTTCCCTATCAGTGATAGAGACTTCACGGGATAATGTGTTCTACTCCCTATCAGTGAT
AGAGAGCTTAAGTCAATCCAATGCGTTCAGGTGCTCCCTATCAGTGATAGAGAAACTCCGTCATCGTGGA
TGTCAATACTGACTCCCTATCAGTGATAGAGATTGATTTCACCGCTGGCGTCAATTCCCTATCAGTGATA
GAGACTTAGGTGTCCCTAGAATTACTAGAGATCGATTTTAGAGCTGCCTCCCTATCAGTGATAGAGATTG
CTACAACTGCAAGGTAGTCCCGGTATCCCTATCAGTGATAGAGACTGATAGCTACGAGTCTGAGATCCTA
CTTGTCCCTATCAGTGATAGAGACAGTACCGAGTTTTCCCTATCAGTGATAGAGAGCTCATACTGCGACA
GAGTCTTTTCCCTATCAGTGATAGAGATAGGCTCCTTTGTCAAAAGTGATCGCTTCCCTATCAGTGATAG
AGACTTCACGGGATAATGTGTTCTACTCCCTATCAGTGATAGAGAGCTTAAGTCAATCCAATGCGTTCAG
GTGCTCCCTATCAGTGATAGAGAAACTCCGTCATCGTGGATGTCAATACTGACTCCCTATCAGTGATAGA
GATTGATTTCACCGCTGGCGTCAATTCCCTATCAGTGATAGAGACTTAGGTGTCCCTAGAATTACTAGAG
ATCGATTTTAGAGCTGCCTCCCTATCAGTGATAGAGATTGCTACAACTGCAAGGTAGTCCCGGTATCCCT
ATCAGTGATAGAGACTGATAGCTACGAGTCTGAGATCCTACTTGTCCCTATCAGTGATAGAGACAGTACC
GAGTTTTCCCTATCAGTGATAGAGAGCTCATACTGCGACAGAGTCTTTTCCCTATCAGTGATAGAGATAG
GCTCCTTTGTCAAAAGTGATCGCTTCCCTATCAGTGATAGAGACTTCACGGGATAATGTGTTCTACTCCC
TATCAGTGATAGAGAGCTTAAGTCAATCCAATGCGTTCAGGTGCTCCCTATCAGTGATAGAGAAACTCCG
TCATCGTGGATGTCAATACTGACTCCCTATCAGTGATAGAGATTGATTTCACCGCTGGCGTCAATTCCCT
ATCAGTGATAGAGACTTAGGTGTCCCTAGAATTACTAGAGATCGATTTTAGAGCTGCCTCCCTATCAGTG
ATAGAGATTGCTACAACTGCAAGGTAGTCCCGGTATCCCTATCAGTGATAGAGACTGATAGCTACGAGTC
TGAGATCCTACTTGTCCCTATCAGTGATAGAGACAGTACCGAGTTTTCCCTATCAGTGATAGAGAGCTCA
TACTGCGACAGAGTCTTTTCCCTATCAGTGATAGAGATAGGCTCCTTTGTCAAAAGTGATCGCTTCCCTA
TCAGTGATAGAGACTTCACGGGATAATGTGTTCTACTCCCTATCAGTGATAGAGAGCTTAAGTCAATCCA
ATGCGTTCAGGTGCTCCCTATCAGTGATAGAGAAACTCCGTCATCGTGGATGTCAATACTGACTCCCTAT
CAGTGATAGAGATTGATTTCACCGCTGGCGTCAATTCCCTATCAGTGATAGAGACTTAGGTGTCCCTAGA
ATTACTAGAGATCGATTTTAGAGCTGCCTCCCTATCAGTGATAGAGATTGCTACAACTGCAAGGTAGTCC
CGGTATCCCTATCAGTGATAGAGACTGATAGCTACGAGTCTGAGATCCTACTTGTCCCTATCAGTGATAG
AGACAGTACCGAGTTTTCCCTATCAGTGATAGAGAGCTCATACTGCGACAGAGTCTTTTCCCTATCAGTG
ATAGAGATAGGCTCCTTTGTCAAAAGTGATCGCTTCCCTATCAGTGATAGAGACTTCACGGGATAATGTG
TTCTACTCCCTATCAGTGATAGAGAGCTTAAGTCAATCCAATGCGTTCAGGTGCTCCCTATCAGTGATAG
AGAAACTCCGTCATCGTGGATGTCAATACTGACTCCCTATCAGTGATAGAGATTGATTTCACCGCTGGCG
TCAATTCCCTATCAGTGATAGAGACTTAGGTGTCCCTAGAATTACTAGAGATCGATTTTAGAGCTGCCTC
CCTATCAGTGATAGAGATTGCTACAACTGCAAGGTAGTCCCGGTATCCCTATCAGTGATAGAGACTGATA
GCTACGAGTCTGAGATCCTACTTGTCCCTATCAGTGATAGAGACAGTACCGAGTTTTCCCTATCAGTGAT
AGAGAGCTCATACTGCGACAGAGTCTTTTCCCTATCAGTGATAGAGATAGGCTCCTTTGTCAAAAGTGAT
CGCTTCCCTATCAGTGATAGAGACTTCACGGGATAATGTGTTCTACTCCCTATCAGTGATAGAGAGCTTA
AGTCAATCCAATGCGTTCAGGTGCTCCCTATCAGTGATAGAGAAACTCCGTCATCGTGGATGTCAATACT
GACTCCCTATCAGTGATAGAGATTGATTTCACCGCTGGCGTCAATTCCCTATCAGTGATAGAGACTTAGG
TGTCCCTAGAATTACTAGAGATCGATTTTAGAGCTGCCTCCCTATCAGTGATAGAGATTGCTACAACTGC
AAGGTAGTCCCGGTATCCCTATCAGTGATAGAGACTGATAGCTACGAGTCTGAGATCCTACTTGTCCCTA
TCAGTGATAGAGACAGTACCGAGTTTTCCCTATCAGTGATAGAGAGCTCATACTGCGACAGAGTCTTTTC
CCTATCAGTGATAGAGATAGGCTCCTTTGTCAAAAGTGATCGCTTCCCTATCAGTGATAGAGACTTCACG
GGATAATGTGTTCTACTCCCTATCAGTGATAGAGAGCTTAAGTCAATCCAATGCGTTCAGGTGCTCCCTA
TCAGTGATAGAGAAACTCCGTCATCGTGGATGTCAATACTGACTCCCTATCAGTGATAGAGATTGATTTC
ACCGCTGGCGTCAATTCCCTATCAGTGATAGAGACTTAGGTGTCCCTAGAATTACTAGAGATCGATTTTA
GAGCTGCCTCCCTATCAGTGATAGAGATTGCTACAACTGCAAGGTAGTCCCGGTATCCCTATCAGTGATA
GAGACTGATAGCTACGAGTCTGAGATCCTACTTGTCCCTATCAGTGATAGAGACAGTACCGAGTTTTCCC
TATCAGTGATAGAGAGCTCATACTGCGACAGAGTCTTTTCCCTATCAGTGATAGAGATAGGCTCCTTTGT
CAAAAGTGATCGCTTCCCTATCAGTGATAGAGACTTCACGGGATAATGTGTTCTACTCCCTATCAGTGAT
AGAGAGCTTAAGTCAATCCAATGCGTTCAGGTGCTCCCTATCAGTGATAGAGAAACTCCGTCATCGTGGA
TGTCAATACTGACTCCCTATCAGTGATAGAGATTGATTTCACCGCTGGCGTCAATTCCCTATCAGTGATA
GAGACTTAGGTGTCCCTAGAATTACTAGAGATCGATTTTAGAGCTGCCTCCCTATCAGTGATAGAGATTG
CTACAACTGCAAGGTAGTCCCGGTATCCCTATCAGTGATAGAGACTGATAGCTACGAGTCTGAGATCCTA
CTTGTCCCTATCAGTGATAGAGACAGTACCGAGTTTTCCCTATCAGTGATAGAGAGCTCATACTGCGACA
GAGTCTTTTCCCTATCAGTGATAGAGATAGGCTCCTTTGTCAAAAGTGATCGCTTCCCTATCAGTGATAG
AGACTTCACGGGATAATGTGTTCTACTCCCTATCAGTGATAGAGAGCTTAAGTCAATCCAATGCGTTCAG
GTGCTCCCTATCAGTGATAGAGAAACTCCGTCATCGTGGATGTCAATACTGACTCCCTATCAGTGATAGA
GATTGATTTCACCGCTGGCGTCAATTCCCTATCAGTGATAGAGACTTAGGTGTCCCTAGAATTACTAGAG
ATCGATTTTAGAGCTGCCTCCCTATCAGTGATAGAGATTGCTACAACTGCAAGGTAGTCCCGGTATCCCT
ATCAGTGATAGAGACTGATAGCTACGAGTCTGAGATCCTACTTGTCCCTATCAGTGATAGAGACAGTACC
GAGTTTTCCCTATCAGTGATAGAGAGCTCATACTGCGACAGAGTCTTTTCCCTATCAGTGATAGAGATAG
GCTCCTTTGTCAAAAGTGATCGCTTCCCTATCAGTGATAGAGACTTCACGGGATAATGTGTTCTACTCCC
TATCAGTGATAGAGAGCTTAAGTCAATCCAATGCGTTCAGGTGCTCCCTATCAGTGATAGAGAAACTCCG
TCATCGTGGATGTCAATACTGACTCCCTATCAGTGATAGAGATTGATTTCACCGCTGGCGTCAATTCCCT
ATCAGTGATAGAGACTTAGGTGTCCCTAGAATTACTAGAGATCGATTTTAGAGCTGCCTCCCTATCAGTG
ATAGAGATTGCTACAACTGCAAGGTAGTCCCGGTATCCCTATCAGTGATAGAGACTGATAGCTACGAGTC
TGAGATCCTACTTGTCCCTATCAGTGATAGAGACAGTACCGAGTTTTCCCTATCAGTGATAGAGAGCTCA
TACTGCGACAGAGTCTTTTCCCTATCAGTGATAGAGATAGGCTCCTTTGTCAAAAGTGATCGCTTCCCTA
TCAGTGATAGAGACTTCACGGGATAATGTGTTCTACTCCCTATCAGTGATAGAGAGCTTAAGTCAATCCA
ATGCGTTCAGGTGCTCCCTATCAGTGATAGAGAAACTCCGTCATCGTGGATGTCAATACTGACTCCCTAT
CAGTGATAGAGATTGATTTCACCGCTGGCGTCAATTCCCTATCAGTGATAGAGACTTAGGTGTCCCTAGA
ATTACTAGAGATCGATTTTAGAGCTGCCTCCCTATCAGTGATAGAGATTGCTACAACTGCAAGGTAGTCC
CGGTATCCCTATCAGTGATAGAGACTGATAGCTACGAGTCTGAGATCCTACTTGTCCCTATCAGTGATAG
AGACAGTACCGAGTTTTCCCTATCAGTGATAGAGAGCTCATACTGCGACAGAGTCTTTTCCCTATCAGTG
ATAGAGATAGGCTCCTTTGTCAAAAGTGATCGCTTCCCTATCAGTGATAGAGACTTCACGGGATAATGTG
TTCTACTCCCTATCAGTGATAGAGAGCTTAAGTCAATCCAATGCGTTCAGGTGCTCCCTATCAGTGATAG
AGAAACTCCGTCATCGTGGATGTCAATACTGACTCCCTATCAGTGATAGAGATTGATTTCACCGCTGGCG
TCAATTCCCTATCAGTGATAGAGACTTAGGTGTCCCTAGAATTACTAGAGATCGATTTTAGAGCTGCCTC
CCTATCAGTGATAGAGATTGCTACAACTGCAAGGTAGTCCCGGTATCCCTATCAGTGATAGAGACTGATA
GCTACGAGTCTGAGATCCTACTTGTCCCTATCAGTGATAGAGACAGTACCGAGTTTTCCCTATCAGTGAT
AGAGAGCTCATACTGCGACAGAGTCTTTTCCCTATCAGTGATAGAGATAGGCTCCTTTGTCAAAAGTGAT
CGCTTCCCTATCAGTGATAGAGACTTCACGGGATAATGTGTTCTACTCCCTATCAGTGATAGAGAGCTTA
AGTCAATCCAATGCGTTCAGGTGCTCCCTATCAGTGATAGAGAAACTCCGTCATCGTGGATGTCAATACT
GACTCCCTATCAGTGATAGAGATTGATTTCACCGCTGGCGTCAATTCCCTATCAGTGATAGAGACTTAGG
TGTCCCTAGAATTACTAGAGATCGATTTTAGAGCTGCCTCCCTATCAGTGATAGAGATTGCTACAACTGC
AAGGTAGTCCCGGTATCCCTATCAGTGATAGAGACTGATAGCTACGAGTCTGAGATCCTACTTGTCCCTA
TCAGTGATAGAGACAGTACCGAGTTTTCCCTATCAGTGATAGAGAGCTCATACTGCGACAGAGTCTTTTC
CCTATCAGTGATAGAGATAGGCTCCTTTGTCAAAAGTGATCGCTTCCCTATCAGTGATAGAGACTTCACG
GGATAATGTGTTCTACTCCCTATCAGTGATAGAGAGCTTAAGTCAATCCAATGCGTTCAGGTGCTCCCTA
TCAGTGATAGAGAAACTCCGTCATCGTGGATGTCAATACTGACTCCCTATCAGTGATAGAGATTGATTTC
ACCGCTGGCGTCAATTCCCTATCAGTGATAGAGACTTAGGTGTCCCTAGAATTACTAGAGCCAGGCATCA
AATAAAACGAAAGGCTCAGTCGAAAGACTGGGCCTTTCGTTTTATCTGTTGTTTGTCGGTGAACGCTCTC
TACTAGAGTCACACTGGCTCACCTTCGGGTGGGCCTTTCTGCGTTTATA
